Addgene plasmid #130604: pTK_Pax7_enh_195_Citrine
Purpose: enhancer reporter
Depositing lab: Tatjana Sauka-Spengler. Depositing organization: University of Oxford. Publication: Reconstruction of the Global Neural Crest Gene Regulatory Network In Vivo. Williams RM, Candido-Ferreira I, Repapi E, Gavriouchkina D, Senanayake U, Ling ITC, Telenius J, Taylor S, Hughes J, Sauka-Spengler T. Dev Cell. 2019 Oct 21;51(2):255-276.e7. doi: 10.1016/j.devcel.2019.10.003. PubMed 31639368.
Backbone
  Vector backbone: pTK_BsmBI_Citrine
  Backbone size w/o insert (bp): 4670
  Vector type: enhancer reporter
Growth in bacteria
  Bacterial resistance: Ampicillin, 100 μg/mL
  Growth temperature: 37°C
  Growth strain: DH5alpha
  Copy number: Low Copy
Gene/Insert
  Gene/Insert name: Pax7_enh_195
  Species: G. gallus (chicken)
  Insert size (bp): 2800
  Promoter: thymidine kinase minimal promoter
  Cloning method: Restriction Enzyme; 5′ cloning site Unknown (unknown if destroyed)
  Sequencing primers: 5′ pTK forward CTAGCAAAATAGGCTGTCCC; 3′ pTK reverse ATATTTCTTCCGGGGACACC
Terms and licenses: Academic/Nonprofit Terms; Industry Terms: Not Available to Industry
How to cite: pTK_Pax7_enh_195_Citrine was a gift from Tatjana Sauka-Spengler (Addgene plasmid # 130604 ; http://n2t.net/addgene:130604 ; RRID:Addgene_130604)
