[The description below was written by a language model from this plasmid's Addgene catalogue record and pLannotate feature annotations shown in this document.]
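Description:
pTK_Pax7_enh_195_Citrine is an enhancer reporter plasmid built on the pTK_BsmBI_Citrine backbone, designed to test whether a candidate cis-regulatory region can drive tissue-specific expression of a fluorescent protein. The insert, Pax7_enh_195, is a roughly 2.8 kb chicken (G. gallus) genomic fragment representing a putative enhancer associated with Pax7. It is not annotated as a feature in its own right, but the largely unannotated stretch upstream of the promoter in the 7,304 nt sequence is consistent with its position. A very short "LEU2 promoter" hit within that region is most likely a chance match rather than a functional yeast element.

Downstream of the enhancer lies the herpes simplex virus thymidine kinase minimal promoter, which has low basal activity and so depends on the adjacent enhancer for robust transcription. It is followed by a chimeric β-globin/immunoglobulin intron that promotes efficient expression, the coding sequence for the yellow fluorescent protein Citrine, and an SV40 polyadenylation signal. A synthetic poly(A) signal and an RNA polymerase II transcriptional pause site sit upstream of the enhancer position, an arrangement that reduces read-through transcription from the backbone and lowers reporter background.

The plasmid is propagated in E. coli with ampicillin selection (AmpR with its bla promoter) and carries a ColE1/pUC-type origin plus an f1 phage origin. The catalogue entry lists it as low copy, although the annotated origin is of the high-copy type. Small fragments of TcR, lacZα and SV40 large T antigen are backbone remnants. The construct comes from work reconstructing the neural crest gene regulatory network in vivo, where such reporters reveal the spatial and temporal activity of enhancers.
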