Features (pLannotate 1.2.2; 14 found; start..end, strand, type, name):
   2429..2449    +  promoter       LEU2 promoter (fragment): S. cerevisiae LEU2
   2779..2924    +  promoter       HSV TK promoter: herpes simplex virus thymidine kinase promoter
   3002..3134    +  intron         chimeric intron: chimera between introns from human β-globin and immunoglobulin heavy chain genes
   3194..3910    +  CDS            Citrine: Citrine is a basic (constitutively fluorescent) yellow fluorescent protein published in 2001, derived from Aequorea victoria. It has moderate acid sensitivity.
   4084..4205    -  polyA_signal   SV40 poly(A) signal: SV40 polyadenylation signal
   4228..4296    -  CDS            large T antigen (fragment): large T antigen from SV40 (simian virus 40)
   4312..4444    +  CDS            TcR (fragment): tetracycline efflux protein; tet; confers resistance to tetracycline
   4624..5212    -  rep_origin     ori: high-copy-number ColE1/pMB1/pBR322/pUC origin of replication
   5383..6243    -  CDS            AmpR: β-lactamase; bla; confers resistance to ampicillin, carbenicillin, and related antibiotics
   6244..6348    -  promoter       AmpR promoter: bla
   6375..6803    +  rep_origin     f1 ori (sequence partly withheld): f1 bacteriophage origin of replication; arrow indicates direction of (+) strand synthesis
   6835..6902    -  CDS            lacZα (fragment): LacZα fragment of β-galactosidase; lacZ fragment
   6961..7009    +  polyA_signal   poly(A) signal: synthetic polyadenylation signal
   7023..7114    +  misc_feature   pause site: RNA polymerase II transcriptional pause signal from the human α2 globin gene
>Addgene plasmid #130604 | pTK_Pax7_enh_195_Citrine | addgene full sequence | sequence record 258511 | Addgene NGS Result
CCCCCCTTTCCCAGCCTCACTTTCCCCTCTGCAGCGGAAGATTTGCTATTTCATGGCTGGCTAAAGCCAA
ACTTCCCTCAAGGGGGTTATGTGACTCGTGACCCCCTCTAACCTGTACTTAGTGCTCTCCAAAGGGTGTG
TACTCCTGGAGAGGCGACCTGAATGCAGGCTGAGCCACGAGGGCAAAACCAACCTATTAACAGAAAGCTG
AAACAGCAGCGGGGAGGAAAAAACACCGAGCAAACATCTCAAGTATAAAACTAAAACAGAAGTGATTCTG
CATTGGGGAAATACCTGTTTCATCAGCTTGGGCAGTGGTATCCAAAGAGCAGTAGGAACCTGAAGCGTAG
CAGGCAAGATGCCCTATTTCCAGGCATGGTTCAGAGGTGGCCATGGGATTTTACTCACATCAGTAATCCC
TTTGCCTTCCGTGGACCTACTGATGGGCACAGGTTGCTGCAGGACCTGCAAAAGTGTTTGAGGTCCTTAT
GTACTTTTATTATTTCCTTTGGGGCTTCCATGGGGTCCCTTTGCCCGAAAGCACTGCAGATGGGGCAGGG
GGAGAGGGGATGAAAAAAGAAACAGATGAGGAACCGATGTGATGAAAGAGCAGCAGATTTTGTGTCGTTC
CTGTCCCCACAGTGGCTCCCTGAGGCATTTCAAAGGGGAGAAAAAAGGAATTGGGAAAACACAAACGCAT
AATCAAACCAAGGAGCCAGTTAACCAGGCCAATACCCGGAATCCCCAAGTCCCATTTAGCTGCTCGCAGG
ATTATCACTTGTTGCTGATTCAAAACCAGCAGGTGTTGTCAGCTATTTATGATCACTGTTATTTATACAG
TGCCACTGGTGTGCCTGGCGCACGGCAGACAGGCAGATGAGAGCCAACCTCTCCCCTGAGAAGATACCAA
ACTAAATTAGACTCAACACAGAGGCAGACGTTAATACGCAGCATATGGGGACGAGGGGAAAAAGGAGGTT
CAAATCCACAAAGATCGTGAAATCTCCAGGCATTGAATCCCACACCCATCAGCTGGTTGGTTCCCACCTT
GTAGGAAAAGCAAAGAAGCAGTTCCATATTTACACACGGGTAGGGACCAAGGCAAGGTGCAGAACCTTAC
TTTGCAGGCAGAGTGGATGGATGCTGTTTGCTTTAGGGGATGGGGTGACGTTAGAGCTGGGGATAAGCAA
AGAGAAGCCACTTGCTCAGGTTCGCATGGAGTATCAGCAGCAAAGCCAGGGCTGGAGCCTCCTGTAAGAA
TTACTAAGCAGAGCTGTATCCACAGCCTTCTTCTTCATAACCTGAGGGTTTTATGCAGGAAAATACCCAT
GGCATCTGCTGGGGTTATAGATTGAATACGGACCTGGAGATTTGGCTTTTATTATTATTATTTTTGTTAT
CTTTAGAGGCTCGTGGAGCAAACAACGAGATGTTACTTGGAAATAAACCACGTTTCCAGCTTAGGCCTGC
AAAGACTTACATTTGCGGGTGACTTTATCCAAATGAGTCATCCCATCCCATGTCTGTGAGAGGATTCCCC
GTGTAAGCAAAATTGACTAACACGACGTTTGTAGGGATTGGGCCAGGCACCGGTAAGAGGCATTCCCCAG
CTTCCAGCAAGGAGGCTGCATGGGGAAAGGAAATCAGCTCTGCAGAACCCCAGCAGCCTCCTCCTGCCTT
GCTCTTAAAAGACAAAAGTCACAAACCTGGTGACTGGTTGCTGCTTAGCTGGCAGGGGTGTAAAATGCAA
AGTAACCCCCCGTAGTTATTTGAAGAAGGCTTGGTCCTGCTGTAAAGCTCTATAAACTGGGCTCCTTTCC
CCATCCCCTCCTCCCCGGCATGTTTTAAATGATTTTGGATTTTAATGCAGGGCCCGGAGCTCATTCCACC
GTATTCATGGCATCAAACAAGAGGCTGCTGCCCCCAGCTGGGTTCCTTGAACTTAGAAGCAAAGCTCTAC
TCAATATTACCTTAATTAATTAACTAAAGAGACAATGGCTTTTGAGGTCTCACCTCTGTTTCCAGGGAGG
GGGGTCTTTTGACAGAGCCCTGCCATAAACTAATTCAGAGTTCCAGCAAGGAGTCATAGGGGGAAGAGTT
AAATGACACTATTTACTTGTTTACCAAGACAATTTATGTCATATTTGTTTTTCCCCACCTTCTGTCTGCT
GCACTGAGAACTCTGTCGGGGGTGCAGGGGGAAGGAGGAGGAGGAGAGAGTATTATTTGCATTAACCACT
GAAATCAAAGCATATTCCCATCTGAAAAATACCACTTCATAGCTCTTGGTATCTTCTTCTTCTTTTTTTT
TTTAATTTTAATTTACAAAAAGTTTTTGAAGCTTTCCAGGTTCAATATAACAAATCTGAGCTTTGATGCT
TTAAAACTGCCATAAAGAGCTACAGGCAACATCACAGTTAACCAAAAAATATATATATATATTTCAAGGC
TCCTGGGAGTACTTGCATCTCCTCTGAATGTTGTGGGGTTTTTTTTTGTTCATTTGCAAGCAAGCACTGA
GTCGTTGGTTTATTCCACTCAGAAACAGGCATCTCGTGTTTTGTATCAGCAAGAAAAAGCTTTTACAAGG
TCACAATGAAAAGTGACCGTCTGGAAAATCTATCTAGGAACACGTAGGGAACACATGGCAGCTGTTGGCT
AGCCCGGGCTCGAGATCTGCGATCTAAGTAAGCTTGCTGCTTCATCCCCGTGGCCCGTTGCTCGCGTTTG
CTGGCGGTGTCCCCGGAAGAAATATATTTGCATGTCTTTAGTTCTATGATGACACAAACCCCGCCCAGCG
TCTTGTCATTGGCGAATTCGAACACGCAGATGCAGTCGGGGCGGCGCGGTCCCAGGTCCACTTCGCATAT
TAAGGTGACGCGTGTGGCCTCGAACACCGAGCGACCCTGCAGCGACCCGCTTAACAGCGTCAACAGCGTG
CCGCAGATCCCAAGCTTGCGGCCGCTTAAGCTGCAGAAGTTGGTCGTGAGGCACTGGGCAGGTAAGTATC
AAGGTTACAAGACAGGTTTAAGGAGACCAATAGAAACTGGGCTTGTCGAGACAGAGAAGACTCTTGCGTT
TCTGATAGGCACCTATTGGTCTTACTGACATCCACTTTGCCTTTCTCTCCACAGGTGTCCACTCCCAGGT
TCAATACAGCTCTTAAGCGGCCGCAAGCTAGCTTGCCGCCACCATGGTGAGCAAGGGCGAGGAGCTGTTC
ACCGGGGTGGTGCCCATCCTGGTCGAGCTGGACGGCGACGTAAACGGCCACAAGTTCAGCGTGTCCGGCG
AGGGCGAGGGCGATGCCACCTACGGCAAGCTGACCCTGAAGTTCATCTGCACCACCGGCAAGCTGCCCGT
GCCCTGGCCCACCCTCGTGACCACCTTCGGCTACGGCCTGATGTGCTTCGCCCGCTACCCCGACCACATG
AAGCAGCACGACTTCTTCAAGTCCGCCATGCCCGAAGGCTACGTCCAGGAGCGCACCATCTTCTTCAAGG
ACGACGGCAACTACAAGACCCGCGCCGAGGTGAAGTTCGAGGGCGACACCCTGGTGAACCGCATCGAGCT
GAAGGGCATCGACTTCAAGGAGGACGGCAACATCCTGGGGCACAAGCTGGAGTACAACTACAACAGCCAC
AACGTCTATATCATGGCCGACAAGCAGAAGAACGGCATCAAGGTGAACTTCAAGATCCGCCACAACATCG
AGGACGGCAGCGTGCAGCTCGCCGACCACTACCAGCAGAACACCCCCATCGGCGACGGCCCCGTGCTGCT
GCCCGACAACCACTACCTGAGCTACCAGTCCGCCCTGAGCAAAGACCCCAACGAGAAGCGCGATCACATG
GTCCTGCTGGAGTTCGTGACCGCCGCCGGGATCACTCTCGGCATGGACGAGCTGTACAAGTGAGCCTCTA
GACTCCCTCAGCGGCGCGCCGTTGCGTTCCAAACGTCGTGGAGCTCCCTGTCAAGACACGAACCGCTAAC
GCCACCTTAGTCCGTGAAGCATGATACGCGACATACCCCAGGAGATCTCACGTGTCTAGAGTCGGGGCGG
CCGGCCGCTTCGAGCAGACATGATAAGATACATTGATGAGTTTGGACAAACCACAACTAGAATGCAGTGA
AAAAAATGCTTTATTTGTGAAATTTGTGATGCTATTGCTTTATTTGTAACCATTATAAGCTGCAATAAAC
AAGTTAACAACAACAATTGCATTCATTTTATGTTTCAGGTTCAGGGGGAGGTGTGGGAGGTTTTTTAAAG
CAAGTAAAACCTCTACAAATGTGGTAAAATCGATAAGGATCCGTCGACCGATGCCCTTGAGAGCCTTCAA
CCCAGTCAGCTCCTTCCGGTGGGCGCGGGGCATGACTATCGTCGCCGCACTTATGACTGTCTTCTTTATC
ATGCAACTCGTAGGACAGGTGCCGGCAGCGCTCTTCCGCTTCCTCGCTCACTGACTCGCTGCGCTCGGTC
GTTCGGCTGCGGCGAGCGGTATCAGCTCACTCAAAGGCGGTAATACGGTTATCCACAGAATCAGGGGATA
ACGCAGGAAAGAACATGTGAGCAAAAGGCCAGCAAAAGGCCAGGAACCGTAAAAAGGCCGCGTTGCTGGC
GTTTTTCCATAGGCTCCGCCCCCCTGACGAGCATCACAAAAATCGACGCTCAAGTCAGAGGTGGCGAAAC
CCGACAGGACTATAAAGATACCAGGCGTTTCCCCCTGGAAGCTCCCTCGTGCGCTCTCCTGTTCCGACCC
TGCCGCTTACCGGATACCTGTCCGCCTTTCTCCCTTCGGGAAGCGTGGCGCTTTCTCATAGCTCACGCTG
TAGGTATCTCAGTTCGGTGTAGGTCGTTCGCTCCAAGCTGGGCTGTGTGCACGAACCCCCCGTTCAGCCC
GACCGCTGCGCCTTATCCGGTAACTATCGTCTTGAGTCCAACCCGGTAAGACACGACTTATCGCCACTGG
CAGCAGCCACTGGTAACAGGATTAGCAGAGCGAGGTATGTAGGCGGTGCTACAGAGTTCTTGAAGTGGTG
GCCTAACTACGGCTACACTAGAAGAACAGTATTTGGTATCTGCGCTCTGCTGAAGCCAGTTACCTTCGGA
AAAAGAGTTGGTAGCTCTTGATCCGGCAAACAAACCACCGCTGGTAGCGGTGGTTTTTTTGTTTGCAAGC
AGCAGATTACGCGCAGAAAAAAAGGATCTCAAGAAGATCCTTTGATCTTTTCTACGGGGTCTGACGCTCA
GTGGAACGAAAACTCACGTTAAGGGATTTTGGTCATGAGATTATCAAAAAGGATCTTCACCTAGATCCTT
TTAAATTAAAAATGAAGTTTTAAATCAATCTAAAGTATATATGAGTAAACTTGGTCTGACAGTTACCAAT
GCTTAATCAGTGAGGCACCTATCTCAGCGATCTGTCTATTTCGTTCATCCATAGTTGCCTGACTCCCCGT
CGTGTAGATAACTACGATACGGGAGGGCTTACCATCTGGCCCCAGTGCTGCAATGATACCGCGAGACCCA
CGCTCACCGGCTCCAGATTTATCAGCAATAAACCAGCCAGCCGGAAGGGCCGAGCGCAGAAGTGGTCCTG
CAACTTTATCCGCCTCCATCCAGTCTATTAATTGTTGCCGGGAAGCTAGAGTAAGTAGTTCGCCAGTTAA
TAGTTTGCGCAACGTTGTTGCCATTGCTACAGGCATCGTGGTGTCACGCTCGTCGTTTGGTATGGCTTCA
TTCAGCTCCGGTTCCCAACGATCAAGGCGAGTTACATGATCCCCCATGTTGTGCAAAAAAGCGGTTAGCT
CCTTCGGTCCTCCGATCGTTGTCAGAAGTAAGTTGGCCGCAGTGTTATCACTCATGGTTATGGCAGCACT
GCATAATTCTCTTACTGTCATGCCATCCGTAAGATGCTTTTCTGTGACTGGTGAGTACTCAACCAAGTCA
TTCTGAGAATAGTGTATGCGGCGACCGAGTTGCTCTTGCCCGGCGTCAATACGGGATAATACCGCGCCAC
ATAGCAGAACTTTAAAAGTGCTCATCATTGGAAAACGTTCTTCGGGGCGAAAACTCTCAAGGATCTTACC
GCTGTTGAGATCCAGTTCGATGTAACCCACTCGTGCACCCAACTGATCTTCAGCATCTTTTACTTTCACC
AGCGTTTCTGGGTGAGCAAAAACAGGAAGGCAAAATGCCGCAAAAAAGGGAATAAGGGCGACACGGAAAT
GTTGAATACTCATACTCTTCCTTTTTCAATATTATTGAAGCATTTATCAGGGTTATTGTCTCATGAGCGG
ATACATATTTGAATGTATTTAGAAAAATAAACAAATAGGGGTTCCGCGCACATTTCCCCGAAAAGTGCCA
CCTG
[124 nt withheld, positions 6375-6498]
C
[91 nt withheld, positions 6500-6590]
A
[49 nt withheld, positions 6592-6640]
CCTTTGACGTTGGAGTCCACGTTCTTT
[37 nt withheld, positions 6668-6704]
ACCCTATCTCGGTCTATTCTTTTGATTTATAAGGGATTTTGCCGATTTCGGCCTATTGGTTAAAAAATGA
GCTGATTTAACAAAAATTTAACGCGAATTTTAACAAAATATTAACGCTTACAATTTGCCATTCGCCATTC
AGGCTGCGCAACTGTTGGGAAGGGCGATCGGTGCGGGCCTCTTCGCTATTACGCCAGCCCAAGCTACCAT
GATAAGTAAGTAATATTAAGGTACGGGAGGTACTTGGAGCGGCCGCAATAAAATATCTTTATTTTCATTA
CATCTGTGTGTTGGTTTTTTGTGTGAATCGATAGTACTAACATACGCTCTCCATCAAAACAAAACGAAAC
AAAACAAACTAGCAAAATAGGCTGTCCCCAGTGCAAGTGCAGGTGCCAGAACATTTCTCTATCGATAGGT
ACCGAGCTCGAGTTGCCAGGGGGTGTATGGGGCTGGTAAGTGCCGTGATGGATCGGTCCGGGGTGTCCCT
GGTGATGGAGGGGCCATATGCCTGTTTGCATGCTCCTAACAAGAGGCAGCTCTGAGTGTTGGGTTGGGAG
GTCAAGCGATGATAATAATAATAAAATTACCCCCCCCCCC
